Addgene plasmid #236053: pAD120-CHIP-G132N-myc-His
Purpose: Mammalian expression of human CHIP with the synthetic G132N substitution and C-terminal myc-His tag
Depositing lab: Jonathan Schisler. Depositing organization: University of North Carolina at Chapel Hill. Publication: Phosphorylation-State Modulated Binding of HSP70: Structural Insights and Compensatory Protein Engineering. Stewart M, Paththamperuma C, McCann C, Cottingim K, Zhang H, DelVecchio R, Peng I, Fennimore E, Nix JC, Saeed MN, George K, Makaroff K, Colie M, Paulakonis E, Almeida MF, Afolayan AJ, Brown NG, Page RC, Schisler JC. bioRxiv [Preprint]. 2025 Feb 17:2025.02.17.637997. doi: 10.1101/2025.02.17.637997. PubMed 40027613.
Backbone
  Vector backbone: pcDNA3.1/myc-His
  Vector type: Mammalian Expression
  Selectable markers: Neomycin (select with G418)
Growth in bacteria
  Bacterial resistance: Ampicillin, 100 μg/mL
  Growth temperature: 37°C
  Growth strain: DH5alpha
  Copy number: High Copy
Gene/Insert
  Gene/Insert name: CHIP-G132N (alt names: STUB1; STIP1 homology and U-box containing protein 1)
  Species: H. sapiens (human)
  Mutation: G132N
  Entrez Gene: STUB1 (a.k.a. CHIP, HSPABP2, NY-CO-7, SCA48, SCAR16, SDCCAG7, UBOX1)
  Promoter: CMV
  Tag / fusion protein: myc-His (C terminal on insert)
  Cloning method: Other
  Sequencing primers: 5′ T7; 3′ BGH Reverse
Terms and licenses: Academic/Nonprofit Terms; Industry Terms: Not Available to Industry
How to cite: pAD120-CHIP-G132N-myc-His was a gift from Jonathan Schisler (Addgene plasmid # 236053 ; http://n2t.net/addgene:236053 ; RRID:Addgene_236053)
