[The description below was written by a language model from this plasmid's Addgene catalogue record and pLannotate feature annotations shown in this document.]
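Description:
pAD120-CHIP-G132N-myc-His is a mammalian expression plasmid built on the pcDNA3.1/myc-His backbone that encodes human CHIP (STUB1, STIP1 homology and U-box containing protein 1) carrying the synthetic G132N substitution. The 6,337-nt full sequence shows the standard layout of this vector family. The human cytomegalovirus immediate-early enhancer and promoter sit upstream of a T7 promoter and the STUB1 open reading frame, which is followed by the bovine growth hormone polyadenylation signal. The catalogue lists a C-terminal myc-His tag fused to the insert. The automated annotation does not call the tag as a separate feature, but an unannotated gap between the end of the STUB1 coding sequence and the bGH poly(A) signal is where such a tag would be expected. The T7 promoter and the bGH region also serve as the sequencing priming sites.

In E. coli the plasmid is maintained at high copy through a ColE1/pUC-type origin and selected with ampicillin via the β-lactamase gene; an f1 origin is also present. For mammalian cells, an SV40 early promoter drives the neomycin phosphotransferase gene, terminated by an SV40 poly(A) signal, which allows G418 selection of stable transfectants. Several short annotated fragments (ble, lacI, lac promoter/operator, bom, a truncated HIV-1 LTR match) appear to be backbone remnants or partial similarity hits rather than functional payload.

The construct is intended for expressing epitope-tagged CHIP-G132N in mammalian cells, with the myc epitope allowing detection and the polyhistidine tag allowing affinity capture. The associated work concerns phosphorylation-state-dependent binding of HSP70 and compensatory protein engineering, though the record does not describe the specific effect of G132N.
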