Features (pLannotate 1.2.2; 20 found; start..end, strand, type, name):
      1..909     +  CDS            STUB1: CHIP_HUMAN - Also known as CHIP From Homo sapiens (Human).
   1022..1246    +  polyA_signal   bGH poly(A) signal: bovine growth hormone polyadenylation signal
   1250..1271    +  promoter       SV40 promoter (fragment): SV40 enhancer and early promoter
   1292..1720    +  rep_origin     f1 ori (sequence partly withheld): f1 bacteriophage origin of replication; arrow indicates direction of (+) strand synthesis
   1734..2063    +  promoter       SV40 promoter: SV40 enhancer and early promoter
   2130..2921    +  CDS            neo: KKA2_KLEPN - Also known as kan, nptII. Experimental evidence at protein level: Swiss-Prot protein existence level 1. Resistance to kanamycin, neomycin, paromomycin, ribostamycin, butirosin and gentamicin B. From Klebsiella pneumoniae.
   2947..3105    +  CDS            ble (fragment): BLE_KLEPN - Experimental evidence at protein level: Swiss-Prot protein existence level 1. Binding protein with a strong affinity to the bleomycin family of antibiotics. Binds to CL990; an antimitotic-antibiotic compound. From Klebsiella pneumoniae.
   3100..3221    +  polyA_signal   SV40 poly(A) signal: SV40 polyadenylation signal
   3294..3310    -  protein_bind   lac operator: The lac repressor binds to the lac operator to inhibit transcription in E. coli. This inhibition can be relieved by adding lactose or isopropyl-β-D-thiogalactopyranoside (IPTG). lac repressor encoded by lacI
   3318..3348    -  promoter       lac promoter: promoter for the E. coli lac operon
   3363..3384    -  protein_bind   CAP binding site: CAP binding activates transcription in the presence of cAMP. E. coli catabolite activator protein
   3397..3489    -  CDS            lacI (fragment): lac repressor; lacI; The lac repressor binds to the lac operator to inhibit transcription in E. coli. This inhibition can be relieved by adding lactose or isopropyl-β-D-thiogalactopyranoside (IPTG).
   3672..4260    -  rep_origin     ori: high-copy-number ColE1/pMB1/pBR322/pUC origin of replication
   4431..5291    -  CDS            AmpR: β-lactamase; bla; confers resistance to ampicillin, carbenicillin, and related antibiotics
   5292..5396    -  promoter       AmpR promoter: bla
   5455..5507    -  misc_feature   bom (fragment): basis of mobility region from pBR322
   5662..6041    +  enhancer       CMV enhancer: human cytomegalovirus immediate early enhancer
   6042..6245    +  promoter       CMV promoter: human cytomegalovirus (CMV) immediate early promoter
   6241..6274    +  LTR            5' LTR (truncated) (fragment): truncated 5' long terminal repeat (LTR) from HIV-1
   6290..6308    +  promoter       T7 promoter: promoter for bacteriophage T7 RNA polymerase
>Addgene plasmid #236053 | pAD120-CHIP-G132N-myc-His | addgene full sequence | sequence record 482403 | Addgene NGS Result
ATGAAGGGCAAGGAGGAGAAGGAGGGCGGCGCACGGCTGGGCGCTGGCGGCGGAAGCCCCGAGAAGAGCC
CGAGCGCGCAGGAGCTCAAGGAGCAGGGCAATCGTCTGTTCGTGGGCCGAAAGTACCCGGAGGCGGCGGC
CTGCTACGGCCGCGCGATCACCCGGAACCCGCTGGTGGCCGTGTATTACACCAACCGGGCCTTGTGCTAC
CTGAAGATGCAGCAGCACGAGCAGGCCCTGGCCGACTGCCGGCGCGCCCTGGAGCTGGACGGGCAGTCTG
TGAAGGCGCACTTCTTCCTGGGGCAGTGCCAGCTGGAGATGGAGAGCTATGATGAGGCCATCGCCAATCT
GCAGCGAGCTTACAGCCTGGCCAAGGAGCAGCGGCTGAACTTCAACGACGACATCCCCAGCGCTCTTCGA
ATCGCGAAGAAGAAGCGCTGGAACAGCATTGAGGAGCGGCGCATCCACCAGGAGAGCGAGCTGCACTCCT
ACCTCTCCAGGCTCATTGCCGCGGAGCGTGAGAGGGAGCTGGAAGAGTGCCAGCGAAACCACGAGGGTGA
TGAGGACGACAGCCACGTCCGGGCCCAGCAGGCCTGCATTGAGGCCAAGCACGACAAGTACATGGCGGAC
ATGGACGAGCTTTTTTCTCAGGTGGATGAGAAGAGGAAGAAGCGAGACATCCCCGACTACCTGTGTGGCA
AGATCAGCTTTGAGCTGATGCGGGAGCCGTGCATCACGCCCAGTGGCATCACCTACGACCGCAAGGACAT
CGAGGAGCACCTGCAGCGTGTGGGTCATTTTGACCCCGTGACCCGGAGCCCCCTGACCCAGGAACAGCTC
ATCCCCAACTTGGCTATGAAGGAGGTTATTGACGCATTCATCTCTGAGAATGGCTGGGTGGAGGACTACT
ATCTAGAGGGCCCGCGGTTCGAACAAAAACTCATCTCAGAAGAGGATCTGAATATGCATACCGGTCATCA
TCACCATCACCATTGAGTTTAAACCCGCTGATCAGCCTCGACTGTGCCTTCTAGTTGCCAGCCATCTGTT
GTTTGCCCCTCCCCCGTGCCTTCCTTGACCCTGGAAGGTGCCACTCCCACTGTCCTTTCCTAATAAAATG
AGGAAATTGCATCGCATTGTCTGAGTAGGTGTCATTCTATTCTGGGGGGTGGGGTGGGGCAGGACAGCAA
GGGGGAGGATTGGGAAGACAATAGCAGGCATGCTGGGGATGCGGTGGGCTCTATGGCTTCTGAGGCGGAA
AGAACCAGCTGGGGCTCTAGGGGGTATCCCC
[124 nt withheld, positions 1292-1415]
C
[91 nt withheld, positions 1417-1507]
A
[49 nt withheld, positions 1509-1557]
CCTTTGACGTTGGAGTCCACGTTCTTT
[37 nt withheld, positions 1585-1621]
ACCCTATCTCGGTCTATTCTTTTGATTTATAAGGGATTTTGCCGATTTCGGCCTATTGGTTAAAAAATGA
GCTGATTTAACAAAAATTTAACGCGAATTAATTCTGTGGAATGTGTGTCAGTTAGGGTGTGGAAAGTCCC
CAGGCTCCCCAGCAGGCAGAAGTATGCAAAGCATGCATCTCAATTAGTCAGCAACCAGGTGTGGAAAGTC
CCCAGGCTCCCCAGCAGGCAGAAGTATGCAAAGCATGCATCTCAATTAGTCAGCAACCATAGTCCCGCCC
CTAACTCCGCCCATCCCGCCCCTAACTCCGCCCAGTTCCGCCCATTCTCCGCCCCATGGCTGACTAATTT
TTTTTATTTATGCAGAGGCCGAGGCCGCCTCTGCCTCTGAGCTATTCCAGAAGTAGTGAGGAGGCTTTTT
TGGAGGCCTAGGCTTTTGCAAAAAGCTCCCGGGAGCTTGTATATCCATTTTCGGATCTGATCAAGAGACA
GGATGAGGATCGTTTCGCATGATTGAACAAGATGGATTGCACGCAGGTTCTCCGGCCGCTTGGGTGGAGA
GGCTATTCGGCTATGACTGGGCACAACAGACAATCGGCTGCTCTGATGCCGCCGTGTTCCGGCTGTCAGC
GCAGGGGCGCCCGGTTCTTTTTGTCAAGACCGACCTGTCCGGTGCCCTGAATGAACTGCAGGACGAGGCA
GCGCGGCTATCGTGGCTGGCCACGACGGGCGTTCCTTGCGCAGCTGTGCTCGACGTTGTCACTGAAGCGG
GAAGGGACTGGCTGCTATTGGGCGAAGTGCCGGGGCAGGATCTCCTGTCATCTCACCTTGCTCCTGCCGA
GAAAGTATCCATCATGGCTGATGCAATGCGGCGGCTGCATACGCTTGATCCGGCTACCTGCCCATTCGAC
CACCAAGCGAAACATCGCATCGAGCGAGCACGTACTCGGATGGAAGCCGGTCTTGTCGATCAGGATGATC
TGGACGAAGAGCATCAGGGGCTCGCGCCAGCCGAACTGTTCGCCAGGCTCAAGGCGCGCATGCCCGACGG
CGAGGATCTCGTCGTGACCCATGGCGATGCCTGCTTGCCGAATATCATGGTGGAAAATGGCCGCTTTTCT
GGATTCATCGACTGTGGCCGGCTGGGTGTGGCGGACCGCTATCAGGACATAGCGTTGGCTACCCGTGATA
TTGCTGAAGAGCTTGGCGGCGAATGGGCTGACCGCTTCCTCGTGCTTTACGGTATCGCCGCTCCCGATTC
GCAGCGCATCGCCTTCTATCGCCTTCTTGACGAGTTCTTCTGAGCGGGACTCTGGGGTTCGCGAAATGAC
CGACCAAGCGACGCCCAACCTGCCATCACGAGATTTCGATTCCACCGCCGCCTTCTATGAAAGGTTGGGC
TTCGGAATCGTTTTCCGGGACGCCGGCTGGATGATCCTCCAGCGCGGGGATCTCATGCTGGAGTTCTTCG
CCCACCCCAACTTGTTTATTGCAGCTTATAATGGTTACAAATAAAGCAATAGCATCACAAATTTCACAAA
TAAAGCATTTTTTTCACTGCATTCTAGTTGTGGTTTGTCCAAACTCATCAATGTATCTTATCATGTCTGT
ATACCGTCGACCTCTAGCTAGAGCTTGGCGTAATCATGGTCATAGCTGTTTCCTGTGTGAAATTGTTATC
CGCTCACAATTCCACACAACATACGAGCCGGAAGCATAAAGTGTAAAGCCTGGGGTGCCTAATGAGTGAG
CTAACTCACATTAATTGCGTTGCGCTCACTGCCCGCTTTCCAGTCGGGAAACCTGTCGTGCCAGCTGCAT
TAATGAATCGGCCAACGCGCGGGGAGAGGCGGTTTGCGTATTGGGCGCTCTTCCGCTTCCTCGCTCACTG
ACTCGCTGCGCTCGGTCGTTCGGCTGCGGCGAGCGGTATCAGCTCACTCAAAGGCGGTAATACGGTTATC
CACAGAATCAGGGGATAACGCAGGAAAGAACATGTGAGCAAAAGGCCAGCAAAAGGCCAGGAACCGTAAA
AAGGCCGCGTTGCTGGCGTTTTTCCATAGGCTCCGCCCCCCTGACGAGCATCACAAAAATCGACGCTCAA
GTCAGAGGTGGCGAAACCCGACAGGACTATAAAGATACCAGGCGTTTCCCCCTGGAAGCTCCCTCGTGCG
CTCTCCTGTTCCGACCCTGCCGCTTACCGGATACCTGTCCGCCTTTCTCCCTTCGGGAAGCGTGGCGCTT
TCTCATAGCTCACGCTGTAGGTATCTCAGTTCGGTGTAGGTCGTTCGCTCCAAGCTGGGCTGTGTGCACG
AACCCCCCGTTCAGCCCGACCGCTGCGCCTTATCCGGTAACTATCGTCTTGAGTCCAACCCGGTAAGACA
CGACTTATCGCCACTGGCAGCAGCCACTGGTAACAGGATTAGCAGAGCGAGGTATGTAGGCGGTGCTACA
GAGTTCTTGAAGTGGTGGCCTAACTACGGCTACACTAGAAGAACAGTATTTGGTATCTGCGCTCTGCTGA
AGCCAGTTACCTTCGGAAAAAGAGTTGGTAGCTCTTGATCCGGCAAACAAACCACCGCTGGTAGCGGTGG
TTTTTTTGTTTGCAAGCAGCAGATTACGCGCAGAAAAAAAGGATCTCAAGAAGATCCTTTGATCTTTTCT
ACGGGGTCTGACGCTCAGTGGAACGAAAACTCACGTTAAGGGATTTTGGTCATGAGATTATCAAAAAGGA
TCTTCACCTAGATCCTTTTAAATTAAAAATGAAGTTTTAAATCAATCTAAAGTATATATGAGTAAACTTG
GTCTGACAGTTACCAATGCTTAATCAGTGAGGCACCTATCTCAGCGATCTGTCTATTTCGTTCATCCATA
GTTGCCTGACTCCCCGTCGTGTAGATAACTACGATACGGGAGGGCTTACCATCTGGCCCCAGTGCTGCAA
TGATACCGCGAGACCCACGCTCACCGGCTCCAGATTTATCAGCAATAAACCAGCCAGCCGGAAGGGCCGA
GCGCAGAAGTGGTCCTGCAACTTTATCCGCCTCCATCCAGTCTATTAATTGTTGCCGGGAAGCTAGAGTA
AGTAGTTCGCCAGTTAATAGTTTGCGCAACGTTGTTGCCATTGCTACAGGCATCGTGGTGTCACGCTCGT
CGTTTGGTATGGCTTCATTCAGCTCCGGTTCCCAACGATCAAGGCGAGTTACATGATCCCCCATGTTGTG
CAAAAAAGCGGTTAGCTCCTTCGGTCCTCCGATCGTTGTCAGAAGTAAGTTGGCCGCAGTGTTATCACTC
ATGGTTATGGCAGCACTGCATAATTCTCTTACTGTCATGCCATCCGTAAGATGCTTTTCTGTGACTGGTG
AGTACTCAACCAAGTCATTCTGAGAATAGTGTATGCGGCGACCGAGTTGCTCTTGCCCGGCGTCAATACG
GGATAATACCGCGCCACATAGCAGAACTTTAAAAGTGCTCATCATTGGAAAACGTTCTTCGGGGCGAAAA
CTCTCAAGGATCTTACCGCTGTTGAGATCCAGTTCGATGTAACCCACTCGTGCACCCAACTGATCTTCAG
CATCTTTTACTTTCACCAGCGTTTCTGGGTGAGCAAAAACAGGAAGGCAAAATGCCGCAAAAAAGGGAAT
AAGGGCGACACGGAAATGTTGAATACTCATACTCTTCCTTTTTCAATATTATTGAAGCATTTATCAGGGT
TATTGTCTCATGAGCGGATACATATTTGAATGTATTTAGAAAAATAAACAAATAGGGGTTCCGCGCACAT
TTCCCCGAAAAGTGCCACCTGACGTCGACGGATCGGGAGATCTCCCGATCCCCTATGGTGCACTCTCAGT
ACAATCTGCTCTGATGCCGCATAGTTAAGCCAGTATCTGCTCCCTGCTTGTGTGTTGGAGGTCGCTGAGT
AGTGCGCGAGCAAAATTTAAGCTACAACAAGGCAAGGCTTGACCGACAATTGCATGAAGAATCTGCTTAG
GGTTAGGCGTTTTGCGCTGCTTCGCGATGTACGGGCCAGATATACGCGTTGACATTGATTATTGACTAGT
TATTAATAGTAATCAATTACGGGGTCATTAGTTCATAGCCCATATATGGAGTTCCGCGTTACATAACTTA
CGGTAAATGGCCCGCCTGGCTGACCGCCCAACGACCCCCGCCCATTGACGTCAATAATGACGTATGTTCC
CATAGTAACGCCAATAGGGACTTTCCATTGACGTCAATGGGTGGAGTATTTACGGTAAACTGCCCACTTG
GCAGTACATCAAGTGTATCATATGCCAAGTACGCCCCCTATTGACGTCAATGACGGTAAATGGCCCGCCT
GGCATTATGCCCAGTACATGACCTTATGGGACTTTCCTACTTGGCAGTACATCTACGTATTAGTCATCGC
TATTACCATGGTGATGCGGTTTTGGCAGTACATCAATGGGCGTGGATAGCGGTTTGACTCACGGGGATTT
CCAAGTCTCCACCCCATTGACGTCAATGGGAGTTTGTTTTGGCACCAAAATCAACGGGACTTTCCAAAAT
GTCGTAACAACTCCGCCCCATTGACGCAAATGGGCGGTAGGCGTGTACGGTGGGAGGTCTATATAAGCAG
AGCTCTCTGGCTAACTAGAGAACCCACTGCTTACTGGCTTATCGAAATTAATACGACTCACTATAGGGAG
ACCCAAGCTGGCTAGTTAAGCTTGCC
